>Addgene plasmid #24753 | pET21a-Traptavidin | addgene full sequence | sequence record 313989 | Addgene NGS Result
TAATACGACTCACTATAGGGGAATTGTGAGCGGATAACAATTCCCCTCTAGAAATAATTTTGTTTAACTT
TAAGAAGGAGATATACATATGGCTGAAGCTGGTATCACCGGCACCTGGTACAACCAGCTGGGATCCACCT
TCATCGTTACCGCTGGTGCTGACGGTGCTCTGACCGGTACCTACGAATCCGCTGTTGGTAACGCTGAAGG
CGATTACGTTCTGACCGGTCGTTACGACTCCGCTCCGGCTACCGACGGTTCCGGAACCGCTCTGGGTTGG
ACCGTTGCTTGGAAAAACAACTACCGTAACGCTCACTCCGCTACCACCTGGTCTGGCCAGTACGTTGGTG
GTGCTGAAGCTCGTATCAACACCCAGTGGTTGTTGACCTCCGGCACCACCGAAGCCAACGCGTGGAAATC
CACCCTGGTTGGTCACGACACCTTCACCAAAGTTAAACCGTCCGCTGCTTCCCATCACCATCACCACCAT
TAATAAAAGCTTGCGGCCGCACTCGAGCACCACCACCACCACCACTGAGATCCGGCTGCTAACAAAGCCC
GAAAGGAAGCTGAGTTGGCTGCTGCCACCGCTGAGCAATAACTAGCATAACCCCTTGGGGCCTCTAAACG
GGTCTTGAGGGGTTTTTTGCTGAAAGGAGGAACTATATCCGGATTGGCGAATGGG
[124 nt withheld, positions 686-809]
C
[91 nt withheld, positions 811-901]
A
[49 nt withheld, positions 903-951]
CCTTTGACGTTGGAGTCCACGTTCTTT
[37 nt withheld, positions 979-1015]
ACCCTATCTCGGTCTATTCTTTTGATTTATAAGGGATTTTGCCGATTTCGGCCTATTGGTTAAAAAATGA
GCTGATTTAACAAAAATTTAACGCGAATTTTAACAAAATATTAACGCTTACAATTTAGGTGGCACTTTTC
GGGGAAATGTGCGCGGAACCCCTATTTGTTTATTTTTCTAAATACATTCAAATATGTATCCGCTCATGAG
ACAATAACCCTGATAAATGCTTCAATAATATTGAAAAAGGAAGAGTATGAGTATTCAACATTTCCGTGTC
GCCCTTATTCCCTTTTTTGCGGCATTTTGCCTTCCTGTTTTTGCTCACCCAGAAACGCTGGTGAAAGTAA
AAGATGCTGAAGATCAGTTGGGTGCACGAGTGGGTTACATCGAACTGGATCTCAACAGCGGTAAGATCCT
TGAGAGTTTTCGCCCCGAAGAACGTTTTCCAATGATGAGCACTTTTAAAGTTCTGCTATGTGGCGCGGTA
TTATCCCGTATTGACGCCGGGCAAGAGCAACTCGGTCGCCGCATACACTATTCTCAGAATGACTTGGTTG
AGTACTCACCAGTCACAGAAAAGCATCTTACGGATGGCATGACAGTAAGAGAATTATGCAGTGCTGCCAT
AACCATGAGTGATAACACTGCGGCCAACTTACTTCTGACAACGATCGGAGGACCGAAGGAGCTAACCGCT
TTTTTGCACAACATGGGGGATCATGTAACTCGCCTTGATCGTTGGGAACCGGAGCTGAATGAAGCCATAC
CAAACGACGAGCGTGACACCACGATGCCTGCAGCAATGGCAACAACGTTGCGCAAACTATTAACTGGCGA
ACTACTTACTCTAGCTTCCCGGCAACAATTAATAGACTGGATGGAGGCGGATAAAGTTGCAGGACCACTT
CTGCGCTCGGCCCTTCCGGCTGGCTGGTTTATTGCTGATAAATCTGGAGCCGGTGAGCGTGGGTCTCGCG
GTATCATTGCAGCACTGGGGCCAGATGGTAAGCCCTCCCGTATCGTAGTTATCTACACGACGGGGAGTCA
GGCAACTATGGATGAACGAAATAGACAGATCGCTGAGATAGGTGCCTCACTGATTAAGCATTGGTAACTG
TCAGACCAAGTTTACTCATATATACTTTAGATTGATTTAAAACTTCATTTTTAATTTAAAAGGATCTAGG
TGAAGATCCTTTTTGATAATCTCATGACCAAAATCCCTTAACGTGAGTTTTCGTTCCACTGAGCGTCAGA
CCCCGTAGAAAAGATCAAAGGATCTTCTTGAGATCCTTTTTTTCTGCGCGTAATCTGCTGCTTGCAAACA
AAAAAACCACCGCTACCAGCGGTGGTTTGTTTGCCGGATCAAGAGCTACCAACTCTTTTTCCGAAGGTAA
CTGGCTTCAGCAGAGCGCAGATACCAAATACTGTCCTTCTAGTGTAGCCGTAGTTAGGCCACCACTTCAA
GAACTCTGTAGCACCGCCTACATACCTCGCTCTGCTAATCCTGTTACCAGTGGCTGCTGCCAGTGGCGAT
AAGTCGTGTCTTACCGGGTTGGACTCAAGACGATAGTTACCGGATAAGGCGCAGCGGTCGGGCTGAACGG
GGGGTTCGTGCACACAGCCCAGCTTGGAGCGAACGACCTACACCGAACTGAGATACCTACAGCGTGAGCT
ATGAGAAAGCGCCACGCTTCCCGAAGGGAGAAAGGCGGACAGGTATCCGGTAAGCGGCAGGGTCGGAACA
GGAGAGCGCACGAGGGAGCTTCCAGGGGGAAACGCCTGGTATCTTTATAGTCCTGTCGGGTTTCGCCACC
TCTGACTTGAGCGTCGATTTTTGTGATGCTCGTCAGGGGGGCGGAGCCTATGGAAAAACGCCAGCAACGC
GGCCTTTTTACGGTTCCTGGCCTTTTGCTGGCCTTTTGCTCACATGTTCTTTCCTGCGTTATCCCCTGAT
TCTGTGGATAACCGTATTACCGCCTTTGAGTGAGCTGATACCGCTCGCCGCAGCCGAACGACCGAGCGCA
GCGAGTCAGTGAGCGAGGAAGCGGAAGAGCGCCTGATGCGGTATTTTCTCCTTACGCATCTGTGCGGTAT
TTCACACCGCAATGGTGCACTCTCAGTACAATCTGCTCTGATGCCGCATAGTTAAGCCAGTATACACTCC
GCTATCGCTACGTGACTGGGTCATGGCTGCGCCCCGACACCCGCCAACACCCGCTGACGCGCCCTGACGG
GCTTGTCTGCTCCCGGCATCCGCTTACAGACAAGCTGTGACCGTCTCCGGGAGCTGCATGTGTCAGAGGT
TTTCACCGTCATCACCGAAACGCGCGAGGCAGCTGCGGTAAAGCTCATCAGCGTGGTCGTGAAGCGATTC
ACAGATGTCTGCCTGTTCATCCGCGTCCAGCTCGTTGAGTTTCTCCAGAAGCGTTAATGTCTGGCTTCTG
ATAAAGCGGGCCATGTTAAGGGCGGTTTTTTCCTGTTTGGTCACTGATGCCTCCGTGTAAGGGGGATTTC
TGTTCATGGGGGTAATGATACCGATGAAACGAGAGAGGATGCTCACGATACGGGTTACTGATGATGAACA
TGCCCGGTTACTGGAACGTTGTGAGGGTAAACAACTGGCGGTATGGATGCGGCGGGACCAGAGAAAAATC
ACTCAGGGTCAATGCCAGCGCTTCGTTAATACAGATGTAGGTGTTCCACAGGGTAGCCAGCAGCATCCTG
CGATGCAGATCCGGAACATAATGGTGCAGGGCGCTGACTTCCGCGTTTCCAGACTTTACGAAACACGGAA
ACCGAAGACCATTCATGTTGTTGCTCAGGTCGCAGACGTTTTGCAGCAGCAGTCGCTTCACGTTCGCTCG
CGTATCGGTGATTCATTCTGCTAACCAGTAAGGCAACCCCGCCAGCCTAGCCGGGTCCTCAACGACAGGA
GCACGATCATGCGCACCCGTGGGGCCGCCATGCCGGCGATAATGGCCTGCTTCTCGCCGAAACGTTTGGT
GGCGGGACCAGTGACGAAGGCTTGAGCGAGGGCGTGCAAGATTCCGAATACCGCAAGCGACAGGCCGATC
ATCGTCGCGCTCCAGCGAAAGCGGTCCTCGCCGAAAATGACCCAGAGCGCTGCCGGCACCTGTCCTACGA
GTTGCATGATAAAGAAGACAGTCATAAGTGCGGCGACGATAGTCATGCCCCGCGCCCACCGGAAGGAGCT
GACTGGGTTGAAGGCTCTCAAGGGCATCGGTCGAGATCCCGGTGCCTAATGAGTGAGCTAACTTACATTA
ATTGCGTTGCGCTCACTGCCCGCTTTCCAGTCGGGAAACCTGTCGTGCCAGCTGCATTAATGAATCGGCC
AACGCGCGGGGAGAGGCGGTTTGCGTATTGGGCGCCAGGGTGGTTTTTCTTTTCACCAGTGAGACGGGCA
ACAGCTGATTGCCCTTCACCGCCTGGCCCTGAGAGAGTTGCAGCAAGCGGTCCACGCTGGTTTGCCCCAG
CAGGCGAAAATCCTGTTTGATGGTGGTTAACGGCGGGATATAACATGAGCTGTCTTCGGTATCGTCGTAT
CCCACTACCGAGATATCCGCACCAACGCGCAGCCCGGACTCGGTAATGGCGCGCATTGCGCCCAGCGCCA
TCTGATCGTTGGCAACCAGCATCGCAGTGGGAACGATGCCCTCATTCAGCATTTGCATGGTTTGTTGAAA
ACCGGACATGGCACTCCAGTCGCCTTCCCGTTCCGCTATCGGCTGAATTTGATTGCGAGTGAGATATTTA
TGCCAGCCAGCCAGACGCAGACGCGCCGAGACAGAACTTAATGGGCCCGCTAACAGCGCGATTTGCTGGT
GACCCAATGCGACCAGATGCTCCACGCCCAGTCGCGTACCGTCTTCATGGGAGAAAATAATACTGTTGAT
GGGTGTCTGGTCAGAGACATCAAGAAATAACGCCGGAACATTAGTGCAGGCAGCTTCCACAGCAATGGCA
TCCTGGTCATCCAGCGGATAGTTAATGATCAGCCCACTGACGCGTTGCGCGAGAAGATTGTGCACCGCCG
CTTTACAGGCTTCGACGCCGCTTCGTTCTACCATCGACACCACCACGCTGGCACCCAGTTGATCGGCGCG
AGATTTAATCGCCGCGACAATTTGCGACGGCGCGTGCAGGGCCAGACTGGAGGTGGCAACGCCAATCAGC
AACGACTGTTTGCCCGCCAGTTGTTGTGCCACGCGGTTGGGAATGTAATTCAGCTCCGCCATCGCCGCTT
CCACTTTTTCCCGCGTTTTCGCAGAAACGTGGCTGGCCTGGTTCACCACGCGGGAAACGGTCTGATAAGA
GACACCGGCATACTCTGCGACATCGTATAACGTTACTGGTTTCACATTCACCACCCTGAATTGACTCTCT
TCCGGGCGCTATCATGCCATACCGCGAAAGGTTTTGCGCCATTCGATGGTGTCCGGGATCTCGACGCTCT
CCCTTATGCGACTCCTGCATTAGGAAGCAGCCCAGTAGTAGGTTGAGGCCGTTGAGCACCGCCGCCGCAA
GGAATGGTGCATGCAAGGAGATGGCGCCCAACAGTCCCCCGGCCACGGGGCCTGCCACCATACCCACGCC
GAAACAAGCGCTCATGAGCCCGAAGTGGCGAGCCCGATCTTCCCCATCGGTGATGTCGGCGATATAGGCG
CCAGCAACCGCACCTGTGGCGCCGGTGATGCCGGCCACGATGCGTCCGGCGTAGAGGATCGAGATCTCGA
TCCCGCGAAAT
Features (pLannotate 1.2.2; 19 found; start..end, strand, type, name):
      1..19      +  promoter       T7 promoter: promoter for bacteriophage T7 RNA polymerase
     20..44      +  protein_bind   lac operator: The lac repressor binds to the lac operator to inhibit transcription in E. coli. This inhibition can be relieved by adding lactose or isopropyl-β-D-thiogalactopyranoside (IPTG). lac repressor encoded by lacI
     59..81      +  RBS            RBS: efficient ribosome binding site from bacteriophage T7 gene 10 (Olins and Rangwala, 1989)
     92..472     +  CDS            SAV_STRAV (fragment): Experimental evidence at protein level: Swiss-Prot protein existence level 1. The biological function of streptavidin is not known. Forms a strong non-covalent specific complex with biotin (one molecule of biotin per subunit of streptavidin). From Streptomyces avidinii.
    518..535     +  CDS            9xHis (fragment): 9xHis affinity tag
    545..594     +  CDS            SET1 (fragment): solubility-enhancement tag derived from T7 phage gene 10B
    602..649     +  terminator     T7 terminator: transcription terminator for bacteriophage T7 RNA polymerase
    686..1114    +  rep_origin     f1 ori (sequence partly withheld): f1 bacteriophage origin of replication; arrow indicates direction of (+) strand synthesis
   1167..1271    +  promoter       AmpR promoter: bla
   1272..2132    +  CDS            AmpR: β-lactamase; bla; confers resistance to ampicillin, carbenicillin, and related antibiotics
   2303..2891    +  rep_origin     ori: high-copy-number ColE1/pMB1/pBR322/pUC origin of replication
   3077..3216    -  misc_feature   bom: basis of mobility region from pBR322
   3318..3509    -  CDS            rop: Rop protein, which maintains plasmids at low copy number; rop
   3526..3906    +  CDS            YPB1_ECOLX: Protein predicted: Swiss-Prot protein existence level 4. From Escherichia coli.
   3978..4269    -  CDS            TcR (fragment): tetracycline efflux protein; tet; confers resistance to tetracycline
   4284..4305    -  protein_bind   CAP binding site: CAP binding activates transcription in the presence of cAMP. E. coli catabolite activator protein
   4318..5400    -  CDS            lacI: lac repressor; lacI; The lac repressor binds to the lac operator to inhibit transcription in E. coli. This inhibition can be relieved by adding lactose or isopropyl-β-D-thiogalactopyranoside (IPTG).
   5401..5478    -  promoter       lacI promoter: lacI
   5486..5765    -  CDS            TcR (fragment): tetracycline efflux protein; tet; confers resistance to tetracycline
