[The description below was written by a language model from this plasmid's Addgene catalogue record and pLannotate feature annotations shown in this document.]
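Description:
pET21a-Traptavidin is a bacterial expression plasmid built on the pET21a backbone for producing traptavidin, a variant of streptavidin from Streptomyces avidinii carrying two amino acid substitutions, S52G and R53D. The roughly 405 bp insert was cloned between NdeI and HindIII, both of which remain intact, and the record lists a C-terminal His6 tag on the insert. The feature table identifies the streptavidin-derived coding region, with a short histidine tag annotated a little further downstream. A nearby hit labelled as a solubility tag fragment from T7 gene 10 is probably just an annotation of pET backbone sequence ahead of the terminator, not a functional fusion.

Expression is driven by a T7 promoter followed by a lac operator and the strong ribosome binding site from T7 gene 10, and transcription ends at the T7 terminator. The plasmid also carries lacI with its own promoter, so transcription is repressed until lactose or IPTG is added in a host that supplies T7 RNA polymerase. Propagation relies on a pBR322-type origin with the rop gene and bom region, consistent with the low copy number recorded. Selection is by ampicillin through the β-lactamase gene. An f1 origin is also present, and the tetracycline resistance fragments are nonfunctional backbone remnants.

According to the depositor, traptavidin shows slower dissociation and slower association with biotin conjugates than streptavidin, along with greater mechanical strength and thermal stability. It forms a tetramer and is obtained by refolding from inclusion bodies. The plasmid is therefore suited to making recombinant protein for applications that need especially stable biotin binding.
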