Addgene plasmid #24753: pET21a-Traptavidin
Depositing lab: Mark Howarth. Depositing organization: University of Oxford. Publication: A streptavidin variant with slower biotin dissociation and increased mechanostability. Chivers CE, Crozat E, Chu C, Moy VT, Sherratt DJ, Howarth M. Nat Methods. 2010 May;7(5):391-3. doi: 10.1038/nmeth.1450. Epub 2010 Apr 11. PubMed 20383133.
Backbone
  Vector backbone: pET21a
  Backbone manufacturer: EMD Biosciences
  Backbone size w/o insert (bp): 5443
  Vector type: Bacterial Expression
Growth in bacteria
  Bacterial resistance: Ampicillin, 100 μg/mL
  Growth temperature: 37°C
  Growth strain: DH5alpha
  Copy number: Low Copy
Gene/Insert
  Gene/Insert name: Traptavidin
  Species: Streptomyces avidinii
  Insert size (bp): 405
  Mutation: Streptavidin with 2 amino acid mutations: S52G and R53D
  GenBank ID: GU952124
  Tag / fusion protein: His-6 (C terminal on insert)
  Cloning method: Restriction Enzyme; 5′ cloning site NdeI (not destroyed); 3′ cloning site HindIII (not destroyed)
  Sequencing primers: 5′ T7; 3′ T7R
Terms and licenses: Academic/Nonprofit Terms; Industry Terms: Not Available to Industry
Depositor comments: Traptavidin has a lower off-rate and lower on-rate for biotin conjugates, as well as higher mechanical strength and higher thermal stability. It is tetramer, refolded from inclusion bodies. This particular material is subject to a UK priority patent application (0919102.4) filed on 30th October 2009
How to cite: pET21a-Traptavidin was a gift from Mark Howarth (Addgene plasmid # 24753 ; http://n2t.net/addgene:24753 ; RRID:Addgene_24753)
