>Addgene plasmid #24753 | pET21a-Traptavidin | depositor partial sequence | sequence record 11495 | Author sequence
ATGGCTGAAGCTGGTATCACCGGCACCTGGTACAACCAGCTGGGATCCACCTTCATCGTTACCGCTGGTG
CTGACGGTGCTCTGACCGGTACCTACGAATCCGCTGTTGGTAACGCTGAAGGCGATTACGTTCTGACCGG
TCGTTACGACTCCGCTCCGGCTACCGACGGTTCCGGAACCGCTCTGGGTTGGACCGTTGCTTGGAAAAAC
AACTACCGTAACGCTCACTCCGCTACCACCTGGTCTGGCCAGTACGTTGGTGGTGCTGAAGCTCGTATCA
ACACCCAGTGGTTGTTGACCTCCGGCACCACCGAAGCTAACGCGTGGAAATCCACCCTGGTTGGTCACGA
CACCTTCACCAAAGTTAAACCGTCCGCTGCTTCCCATCACCATCACCACCATTAATAA
