>Addgene plasmid #24753 | pET21a-Traptavidin | addgene partial sequence | sequence record 30733 | 24753 with T7-term
CGGGCTTGTTGCAGCCGGATCTCAGTGGTGGTGGTGGTGGTGCTCGAGTGCGGCCGCAAGCTTTTATTAA
TGGTGGTGATGGTGATGGGAAGCAGCGGACGGTTTAACTTTGGTGAAGGTGTCGTGACCAACCAGGGTGG
ATTTCCACGCGTTGGCTTCGGTGGTGCCGGAGGTCAACAACCACTGGGTGTTGATACGAGCTTCAGCACC
ACCAACGTACTGGCCAGACCAGGTGGTAGCGGAGTGAGCGTTACGGTAGTTGTTTTTCCAAGCAACGGTC
CAACCCAGAGCGGTTCCGGAACCGTCGGTAGCCGGAGCGGAGTCGTAACGACCGGTCAGAACGTAATCGC
CTTCAGCGTTACCAACAGCGGATTCGTAGGTACCGGTCAGAGCACCGTCAGCACCAGCGGTAACGATGAA
GGTGGATCCCAGCTGGTTGTACCAGGTGCCGGTGATACCAGCTTCAGCCATATGTATATCTCCTTCTTAA
AGTTAAACAAAATTATTTCTAGAGGGGAATTGTTATCCGCTCACAATTCCCCTATAGTGAGTCGTATTAA
TTTCGCGGGATCGAGATCTCGATCCTCTACGCCGGACGCATCGTGGCCGGCATCACCGGCGCCACAGGTG
CGGTTGCTGGCGCCTATATCGCCGACATCACCGATGGGGAAGATCGGGCTCGCCACTTCGGGCTCATGAG
CGCTTGTTTCGGCGTGGGTATGGTGGCAGGCCCCGTGGCCGGGGGACTGTTGGGCGCCATCTCCTTGCAT
GCACCATTCCTTGCGGCGGCGGTGCTCAACGGCCTCAACCTACTACTGGGCTGCTTCCTAATGCAGGAGT
CGCATA
